Addgene plasmid #1673: L4686
Purpose: (Empty Backbone)
Depositing lab: Andrew Fire. Depositing organization: Carnegie Institution for Science.
Backbone
  Vector backbone: Unknown
  Backbone size (bp): 6688
  Vector type: Worm Expression
Growth in bacteria
  Bacterial resistance: Ampicillin, 100 μg/mL
  Growth temperature: 37°C
  Growth strain: DH5alpha
  Copy number: Unknown
Gene/Insert
  Gene/Insert name: None
  Tag / fusion protein: myo3-2341, myo3Tsa, IVSA, SV40NLS, SV40NLS, SV40NLS, SV40NLS, gfpN, IVSR, gfpY66W, IVSS, gfpN146I, gfpM153T, gfpV163A, I...
  Cloning method: Restriction Enzyme
Terms and licenses: Academic/Nonprofit Terms; Industry Terms: Not Available to Industry
Depositor comments: See Fire Lab Vector Kit Documentation 1999. Fire Lab Miniprep Number pPD133.91, Ligation number L4686.
How to cite: L4686 was a gift from Andrew Fire (Addgene plasmid # 1673 ; http://n2t.net/addgene:1673 ; RRID:Addgene_1673)
