[The description below was written by a language model from this plasmid's Addgene catalogue record and pLannotate feature annotations shown in this document.]
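Description:
L4686 is a 6,688 bp worm (C. elegans) expression vector from a 1999 vector kit, catalogued as an empty backbone with no separate insert; the parent backbone is recorded as unknown. It is propagated in E. coli through a high-copy ColE1/pUC-type origin and selected with ampicillin via the β-lactamase gene and its own promoter. The feature table also picks up common cloning-vector remnants: short rop and bom fragments, a lacI fragment, and a CAP site, lac promoter and lac operator. These are bacterial backbone leftovers rather than functional parts of the worm expression unit.

The payload is described mainly by the component list in the tag field, which is truncated in the record. It begins with myo-3 promoter sequence (myo3-2341, with a "myo3Tsa" element that probably denotes the transcription start region). In C. elegans this promoter is generally used for expression in body wall muscle. A synthetic intron (IVSA) and four copies of the SV40 nuclear localisation signal follow. Next comes a GFP coding region interrupted by further artificial introns (IVSR, IVSS), which are generally included to improve expression in worms. The GFP carries Y66W, N146I, M153T and V163A substitutions, and the annotation accordingly identifies the coding sequence as W7, a cyan fluorescent variant from Aequorea victoria. The promoter, NLS repeats and any 3' elements were not detected by the automated annotation, and the end of the component list is not shown.

Taken together, the construct appears to express a nuclear-localised cyan fluorescent protein in muscle. That would suit it for use as a cell-marking reporter or as a starting vector for restriction-enzyme cloning of other promoters or fusions, although the record does not state a specific purpose.
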