Features (pLannotate 1.2.2; 10 found; start..end, strand, type, name):
   2696..3559    +  CDS            W7: W7 is a basic (constitutively fluorescent) cyan fluorescent protein published in 1996, derived from Aequorea victoria.
   4099..4134    +  CDS            rop (fragment): Rop protein, which maintains plasmids at low copy number; rop
   4236..4335    +  misc_feature   bom (fragment): basis of mobility region from pBR322
   4433..4537    +  promoter       AmpR promoter: bla
   4538..5398    +  CDS            AmpR: β-lactamase; bla; confers resistance to ampicillin, carbenicillin, and related antibiotics
   5569..6157    +  rep_origin     ori: high-copy-number ColE1/pMB1/pBR322/pUC origin of replication
   6340..6432    +  CDS            lacI (fragment): lac repressor; lacI; The lac repressor binds to the lac operator to inhibit transcription in E. coli. This inhibition can be relieved by adding lactose or isopropyl-β-D-thiogalactopyranoside (IPTG).
   6445..6466    +  protein_bind   CAP binding site: CAP binding activates transcription in the presence of cAMP. E. coli catabolite activator protein
   6481..6511    +  promoter       lac promoter: promoter for the E. coli lac operon
   6519..6535    +  protein_bind   lac operator: The lac repressor binds to the lac operator to inhibit transcription in E. coli. This inhibition can be relieved by adding lactose or isopropyl-β-D-thiogalactopyranoside (IPTG). lac repressor encoded by lacI
>Addgene plasmid #1673 | L4686 | depositor full sequence | sequence record 283 | Author sequence
AAGCTTGGGCTGCAGGTCGGCTATAATAAGTTCTTGAATAAAATAATTTTCCCGACAAAACATGAGTATT
TCTTTCGAAAATAAAAGTGCAGGCTAATTAGAGATTATTCTGTAATTAACTGCATAATTTGTCACGTGCC
ATAGTTTTACATTCCACTACGTCATAGTTCTTAAAATACTAATCTCCTGAAAATAGAAGTAGGTGAAGAA
AGTTTAATTATCAGTTCTAAAATGACAATTGATCTTTGGAATATGTTCTGAAACTACCGATCATTGAACA
GATGCTATTTGAATGATATAGAATTGTATATTTGCAATTTCTGAAACGCGTTCTTAAAGGCACACAGATT
AATTCAAAAGGGTCTGGCCGCAAAAAGGTTTATGGTGGCCGATTTTGAGTTTTGTGTGTGATTGCTTTTT
CACAATCAGTGTTTTCAGGATTATGTGATGAACTAGATCTTCAAGTTTCGTTACATTTCATATGTTTTCG
GAACTCACGAAGTACATATTGGGTATTGTGCTCAAAAAATTCAGCAATCAGCTTCGCTCCGCTGACTTTA
GAACCCAAAAAAATAGTATGGCCAAACTGACTGTGTTACGATCATTTCAATTTTTCAATACATATTTAAG
ATTTCTAAGAGTAAGAAGGTCAAAAACTGTTCTGGAATACATATATATTTTTCAGGTTACAATTAGTCAA
AAAGTGCACTGAAATATACGTTTTAATTTCACGAATAACCCAATTAGTTCAATGTATTTTTGGTCAACCA
ACGTTAAAGTTTGGCTTCCAACCAATTATCATTTCTGATCAACCACAATGTTTTTTCTTTATCTGCAAGT
TAATTTTTTATTTTTATCCAGATGTTTGGCATATTTTTCAATTCTTCACTAGCGCCCACTTCTTGCACTT
CCGGCGCCCTGAATCTAATGCATCTGTTGCAAGAATTGAAAGACCAATCAACACATTGTTTTCTTCACGA
GATACTGAAGAAAATGAATAAAAACAGAGAAAAAGAGCCATGTGATTAGTGACAACTGTTGCTAACAGAT
ACCATAGCTTGGACTTGGTACGTGATGGCAACGTATGGGTCAACAAAAATGATTGCAGAGGGGGTGCAAA
ACAGTCAAGTCGAGAAAATATGAAAAACAGAAAACAAAGAACAGAAAAATGGGTTTGAGAGTCAGTATAA
TTTATAAAAGAAAAATTGTACATAGAAATTAACCATTTTTGTAGAAGAAGTTATTTTTCAAGCATCGTTA
AAAATTATTCAAAGCACCTTATTTCATATTTAATTTTAAACATGGTTAAATGAACAACACGGTGCGCAAT
CAGGAAAACTTGAAATCTGAAACTGTTGTTGTGATCTTCTTCGCAACTGTTCAGATAGCACTAGTGTAAT
GTTAAGAGTGCGCGAATATAATGGAATATAATGGATCACACCTCCTGCCATCAGGTAAACGTCTCTGTTA
TCACATATTTCCAACTATTAAATTTTTACCTTTTACAGTTTTACATTTTTTTGAAAAAAGTAACTTTTTG
TCTTCAAAATCCCTGACGAAAATATCAAATATTTTAATCGAGACTGCAGAGGAACCGATTGATGATTTGG
AAAATCCAGCTTTACCTGTGTAAGAACTGAAAAGTTTCATAACCCTAGGGTATTCCCAGTTACATTCCCC
ACTGGCTAACAATAGCACCCAGTTTTTCATCACCTTTCTTCAAATTTCTCGGCGATTTGTTAAAAACAAA
ATTTGTGTCCCTTCTCTGATATCTCTATGTCTCTAAACACAAGTTCATCGGAAAACGAAGGAGGGTAGGT
GTTGGTTGGGCTCCCGAAGTGAAAATAGAAGAGCAAGAATAGAATATTAGAGAGAGAGTGCAGAGAGGGC
GGGATAGCTCCCGGGATTCCGTTTTCTTCTTCTTTATCTTCAACGATGATGTGTGTGCGTGTTGTATAGA
TTCTGTTGCTCCCCCACAACTCGCTCCGAAGGCTCAATACAATTCAATTGATATTGGAGGAGAGCCTACC
GGAGTGGGAGGATAAGAAGAAACATAAGAAGAAGAAGAAGAAGAAGCATGCTTCTGGTTTTTGATGCTAT
GAAAACGGCACAAAAAGATGATTGAGGTCCCTTTTCAATACCTTCTCTCATCTTTCAAATCCCATTGAAA
CCTAAAACTTCTCACCACGCTTTACCATTGTTCTCCAAAAACTTATAGCAATGTCTATAACTTTTTTATC
TCTGAAAAGCAGTGTTCCATTTTTCTTTTTCCTATTTTATTTCAATTGTTTCTCACATTTCGTTTGGATT
CTTTGCTTGTCAACCAGCTTCTTCTTCCACTTTTACCGTCTAATTTTCAGGGCAGGGAGCCATCAAACCC
ACGACCACTAGATCCATCTAGAGGATCCTATCGATTCGCGGCCGCTGTACACCCCCAAAGGACCCAAAGG
TATGTTTCGAATGATACTAACATAACATAGAACATTTTCAGGAGGACCCTTGGAGGGTACCGAGCTCAGA
AAAAATGACTGCTCCAAAGAAGAAGCGTAAGGTACCGGCAGAAAAAATGACTGCTCCAAAGAAGAAGCGT
AAGGTACCGGCAGAAAAAATGACTGCTCCAAAGAAGAAGCGTAAGGTACCGGCAGAAAAAATGACTGCTC
CAAAGAAGAAGCGTAAGGTACCGGTAGAAAAAATGAGTAAAGGAGAAGAACTTTTCACTGGAGTTGTCCC
AATTCTTGTTGAATTAGATGGTGATGTTAATGGGCACAAATTTTCTGTCAGTGGAGAGGGTGAAGGTGAT
GCAACATACGGAAAACTTACCCTTAAATTTATTTGCACTACTGGAAAACTACCTGTTCCATGGGTAAGTT
TAAACATATATATACTAACTAACCCTGATTATTTAAATTTTCAGCCAACACTTGTCACTACTTTCTCATG
GGGCGTTCAATGCTTCTCGAGATACCCAGATCATATGAAACAGCATGACTTTTTCAAGAGTGCCATGCCC
GAAGGTTATGTACAGGAAAGAACTATATTTTTCAAAGATGACGGGAACTACAAGACACGTAAGTTTAAAC
AGTTCGGTACTAACTAACCATACATATTTAAATTTTCAGGTGCTGAAGTCAAGTTTGAAGGTGATACCCT
TGTTAATAGAATCGAGTTAAAAGGTATTGATTTTAAAGAAGATGGAAACATTCTTGGACACAAATTGGAA
TACAACTATATTTCACACAACGTATACATCACTGCCGACAAACAAAAGAATGGGATCAAAGCGGTAAGTT
TAAACATGATTTTACTAACTAACTAATCTGATTTAAATTTTCAGAACTTCAAAATTAGACACAACATTGA
AGATGGAAGCGTTCAACTAGCAGACCATTATCAACAAAATACTCCAATTGGCGATGGCCCTGTCCTTTTA
CCAGACAACCATTACCTGTCCACACAATCTGCCCTTTCGAAAGATCCCAACGAAAAGAGAGACCACATGG
TCCTTCTTGAGTTTGTAACAGCTGCTGGGATTACACATGGCATGGATGAACTATACAAATAGCATTCGTA
GAATTGTAAGTTTAAACTTTCTCATACTAACTAACGCGCTCTATTTAAATTTTCAGAATTCGCTAGCCGG
CCATACAAGTAATCCGGATGATCGACGCCAACGTCGTTGAATTTTCAAATTTTAAATACTGAATATTTGT
TTTTTTTCCTATTATTTATTTATTCTCTTTGTGTTTTTTTTCTTGCTTTCTAAAAAATTAATTCAATCCA
AATCTAAACATTTTTTTTTCTCTTTCCGTCTCCCAATTCGTATTCCGCTCCTCTCATCTGAACACAATGT
GCAAGTTTATTTATCTTCTCGCTTTCATTTCATTAGGACGTGGGGGGAATTGGTGGAAGGGGGAAACACA
CAAAAGGATGATGGAAATGAAATAAGGACACACAATATGCAACAACATTCAATTCAGAAATATGGAGGAA
GGTTTAAAAGAAAACATAAAAATATATAGAGGAGGAAGGAAAACTAGTAAAAAATAAGCAAAGAAATTAG
GCGAACGATGAGAATTGTCCTCGCTTGGGCCCTTTCGTCTCGCGCGTTTCGGTGATGACGGTGAAAACCT
CTGACACATGCAGCTCCCGGAGACGGTCACAGCTTGTCTGTAAGCGGATGCCGGGAGCAGACAAGCCCGT
CAGGGCGCGTCAGCGGGTGTTGGCGGGTGTCGGGGCTGGCTTAACTATGCGGCATCAGAGCAGATTGTAC
TGAGAGTGCACCATATGCGGTGTGAAATACCGCACAGATGCGTAAGGAGAAAATACCGCATCAGGCGGCC
TTAAGGGCCTCGTGATACGCCTATTTTTATAGGTTAATGTCATGATAATAATGGTTTCTTAGACGTCAGG
TGGCACTTTTCGGGGAAATGTGCGCGGAACCCCTATTTGTTTATTTTTCTAAATACATTCAAATATGTAT
CCGCTCATGAGACAATAACCCTGATAAATGCTTCAATAATATTGAAAAAGGAAGAGTATGAGTATTCAAC
ATTTCCGTGTCGCCCTTATTCCCTTTTTTGCGGCATTTTGCCTTCCTGTTTTTGCTCACCCAGAAACGCT
GGTGAAAGTAAAAGATGCTGAAGATCAGTTGGGTGCACGAGTGGGTTACATCGAACTGGATCTCAACAGC
GGTAAGATCCTTGAGAGTTTTCGCCCCGAAGAACGTTTTCCAATGATGAGCACTTTTAAAGTTCTGCTAT
GTGGCGCGGTATTATCCCGTATTGACGCCGGGCAAGAGCAACTCGGTCGCCGCATACACTATTCTCAGAA
TGACTTGGTTGAGTACTCACCAGTCACAGAAAAGCATCTTACGGATGGCATGACAGTAAGAGAATTATGC
AGTGCTGCCATAACCATGAGTGATAACACTGCGGCCAACTTACTTCTGACAACGATCGGAGGACCGAAGG
AGCTAACCGCTTTTTTGCACAACATGGGGGATCATGTAACTCGCCTTGATCGTTGGGAACCGGAGCTGAA
TGAAGCCATACCAAACGACGAGCGTGACACCACGATGCCTGTAGCAATGGCAACAACGTTGCGCAAACTA
TTAACTGGCGAACTACTTACTCTAGCTTCCCGGCAACAATTAATAGACTGGATGGAGGCGGATAAAGTTG
CAGGACCACTTCTGCGCTCGGCCCTTCCGGCTGGCTGGTTTATTGCTGATAAATCTGGAGCCGGTGAGCG
TGGGTCTCGCGGTATCATTGCAGCACTGGGGCCAGATGGTAAGCCCTCCCGTATCGTAGTTATCTACACG
ACGGGGAGTCAGGCAACTATGGATGAACGAAATAGACAGATCGCTGAGATAGGTGCCTCACTGATTAAGC
ATTGGTAACTGTCAGACCAAGTTTACTCATATATACTTTAGATTGATTTAAAACTTCATTTTTAATTTAA
AAGGATCTAGGTGAAGATCCTTTTTGATAATCTCATGACCAAAATCCCTTAACGTGAGTTTTCGTTCCAC
TGAGCGTCAGACCCCGTAGAAAAGATCAAAGGATCTTCTTGAGATCCTTTTTTTCTGCGCGTAATCTGCT
GCTTGCAAACAAAAAAACCACCGCTACCAGCGGTGGTTTGTTTGCCGGATCAAGAGCTACCAACTCTTTT
TCCGAAGGTAACTGGCTTCAGCAGAGCGCAGATACCAAATACTGTCCTTCTAGTGTAGCCGTAGTTAGGC
CACCACTTCAAGAACTCTGTAGCACCGCCTACATACCTCGCTCTGCTAATCCTGTTACCAGTGGCTGCTG
CCAGTGGCGATAAGTCGTGTCTTACCGGGTTGGACTCAAGACGATAGTTACCGGATAAGGCGCAGCGGTC
GGGCTGAACGGGGGGTTCGTGCACACAGCCCAGCTTGGAGCGAACGACCTACACCGAACTGAGATACCTA
CAGCGTGAGCATTGAGAAAGCGCCACGCTTCCCGAAGGGAGAAAGGCGGACAGGTATCCGGTAAGCGGCA
GGGTCGGAACAGGAGAGCGCACGAGGGAGCTTCCAGGGGGAAACGCCTGGTATCTTTATAGTCCTGTCGG
GTTTCGCCACCTCTGACTTGAGCGTCGATTTTTGTGATGCTCGTCAGGGGGGCGGAGCCTATGGAAAAAC
GCCAGCAACGCGGCCTTTTTACGGTTCCTGGCCTTTTGCTGGCCTTTTGCTCACATGTTCTTTCCTGCGT
TATCCCCTGATTCTGTGGATAACCGTATTACCGCCTTTGAGTGAGCTGATACCGCTCGCCGCAGCCGAAC
GACCGAGCGCAGCGAGTCAGTGAGCGAGGAAGCGGAAGAGCGCCCAATACGCAAACCGCCTCTCCCCGCG
CGTTGGCCGATTCATTAATGCAGCTGGCACGACAGGTTTCCCGACTGGAAAGCGGGCAGTGAGCGCAACG
CAATTAATGTGAGTTAGCTCACTCATTAGGCACCCCAGGCTTTACACTTTATGCTTCCGGCTCGTATGTT
GTGTGGAATTGTGAGCGGATAACAATTTCACACAGGAAACAGCTATGACCATGATTACGCCAAGCTGTAA
GTTTAAACATGATCTTACTAACTAACTATTCTCATTTAAATTTTCAGAGCTTAAAAATGGCTGAAATCAC
TCACAACGATGGATACGCTAACAACTTGGAAATGAAAT
