>Addgene plasmid #1673 | L4686 | addgene partial sequence | sequence record 16805 | 1673_m13reverse
GNGTTAACATGATCTTACTAACTAACTATTCTCATTTAAATTTTCAGAGCTTAAAAATGGCTGACCCTCT
CNCACAACGATGGATACGCTAACAACTTGGAAATGAANNANGCTTGGGCTGCAGGTCGGCTATAATAAGT
TCTTGAATAAAATAATTTTCCCGACAAAACATGAGTATTTCTTTCGAAAATAAAAGTGCAGGCTAATTAG
AGATTATTCTGTAATTAACTGCATAATTTGTCACGTGCCATAGTTTTACATTCCACTACGTCATAGTTCT
TAAAATACTAATCTCCTGAAAATAGAAGTAGGTGAAGAAAGTTTAATTATCAGTTCTAAAATGACAATTG
ATCTTTGGAATATGTTCTGAAACTACCGATCATTGAACAGATGCTATTTGAATGATATAGAATTGTATAT
TTGCAATTTCTGAAACGCGTTCTTAAAGGCACACAGATTAATTCAAAAGGGTCTGGCCGCAAAAAGGTTT
ATGGTGGCCGATTTTGAGTTTTGTGTGTGATTGCTTTTTCACAATCAGTGTTTTCAGGATTATGTGATGA
ACTAGATCTTCAAGTTTCGTTACATTTCATATGTTTTCGGAACTCACGAAGTACATATTGGGTATTGTGC
TCAAAAAATTCAGCAATCAGCTTCGCTCCGCTGACTTTAGAACCCAAAAAAATAGTATGGCCAAACTGAC
TGTGTTACGATCATTTCAATTTTTCAATACATATTTAAGATTTCTAAGAGTAAGAAGGTCAAAAACTGTT
CTGGAATACATATATATTTTTCAGGTTACAATTAGTCAAAAAGTGCACTGAAATATACGTTTTAATTTCA
CGAATAACCCAATTAGTTCAATGTATTTTTGGTCAACCAACGTTAAAGTTTGGCTTCCACCCAATTATCA
TTTCTGATCANCACAATGGTTTTTCTTTATCTGCANGTTAATTTTTTATTTTATCCNGANGTTGGCATAT
TTTCCATTCTTCACTAGCGCCCACTTCTTGCACTTCCGGCGCCCTGATCTAATGCATCTGTGCAGAATGA
AGACCATCCACNCNTGGTTTCTCCCAGATCTGAGAAANGATAAACGNNAAAAGACCTGNGATAGGACACN
GTGCTACAANCCAACTGACTGGACGGAGGCACCAGGNCACAANGATGCAGGGGGCAACGNCGCNAAAATG
NAACCNAANAGACAAAAAGGGTGAGNCNTTNTTNAAAAAATGGCNAAATNCCTTGGAAANATTTTCCCCN
TAAAATCCCNCCCNTTTTTTTTTANGGGANGAACCGGGCCCAAAANAAAAAGGGNNTTCCCCCNCCCACC
NGGGGGGGCNAAANANGCCCC
